>Addgene plasmid #104184 | LentiRCas9-Lambda2 | addgene full sequence | sequence record 201745 | Addgene NGS Result
GACATTGATTATTGACTAGTTATTAATAGTAATCAATTACGGGGTCATTAGTTCATAGCCCATATATGGA
GTTCCGCGTTACATAACTTACGGTAAATGGCCCGCCTGGCTGACCGCCCAACGACCCCCGCCCATTGACG
TCAATAATGACGTATGTTCCCATAGTAACGCCAATAGGGACTTTCCATTGACGTCAATGGGTGGAGTATT
TACGGTAAACTGCCCACTTGGCAGTACATCAAGTGTATCATATGCCAAGTACGCCCCCTATTGACGTCAA
TGACGGTAAATGGCCCGCCTGGCATTATGCCCAGTACATGACCTTATGGGACTTTCCTACTTGGCAGTAC
ATCTACGTATTAGTCATCGCTATTACCATGGTGATGCGGTTTTGGCAGTACATCAATGGGCGTGGATAGC
GGTTTGACTCACGGGGATTTCCAAGTCTCCACCCCATTGACGTCAATGGGAGTTTGTTTTGGCACCAAAA
TCAACGGGACTTTCCAAAATGTCGTAACAACTCCGCCCCATTGACGCAAATGGGCGGTAGGCGTGTACGG
TGGGAGGTCTATATAAGCAGCGCGTTTTGCCTGTACTGGGTCTCTCTGGTTAGACCAGATCTGAGCCTGG
GAGCTCTCTGGCTAACTAGGGAACCCACTGCTTAAGCCTCAATAAAGCTTGCCTTGAGTGCTTCAAGTAG
TGTGTGCCCGTCTGTTGTGTGACTCTGGTAACTAGAGATCCCTCAGACCCTTTTAGTCAGTGTGGAAAAT
CTCTAGCAGTGGCGCCCGAACAGGGACTTGAAAGCGAAAGGGAAACCAGAGGAGCTCTCTCGACGCAGGA
CTCGGCTTGCTGAAGCGCGCACGGCAAGAGGCGAGGGGCGGCGACTGGTGAGTACGCCAAAAATTTTGAC
TAGCGGAGGCTAGAAGGAGAGAGATGGGTGCGAGAGCGTCAGTATTAAGCGGGGGAGAATTAGATCGCGA
TGGGAAAAAATTCGGTTAAGGCCAGGGGGAAAGAAAAAATATAAATTAAAACATATAGTATGGGCAAGCA
GGGAGCTAGAACGATTCGCAGTTAATCCTGGCCTGTTAGAAACATCAGAAGGCTGTAGACAAATACTGGG
ACAGCTACAACCATCCCTTCAGACAGGATCAGAAGAACTTAGATCATTATATAATACAGTAGCAACCCTC
TATTGTGTGCATCAAAGGATAGAGATAAAAGACACCAAGGAAGCTTTAGACAAGATAGAGGAAGAGCAAA
ACAAAAGTAAGACCACCGCACAGCAAGCGGCCGCTGATCTTCAGACCTGGAGGAGGAGATATGAGGGACA
ATTGGAGAAGTGAATTATATAAATATAAAGTAGTAAAAATTGAACCATTAGGAGTAGCACCCACCAAGGC
AAAGAGAAGAGTGGTGCAGAGAGAAAAAAGAGCAGTGGGAATAGGAGCTTTGTTCCTTGGGTTCTTGGGA
GCAGCAGGAAGCACTATGGGCGCAGCGTCAATGACGCTGACGGTACAGGCCAGACAATTATTGTCTGGTA
TAGTGCAGCAGCAGAACAATTTGCTGAGGGCTATTGAGGCGCAACAGCATCTGTTGCAACTCACAGTCTG
GGGCATCAAGCAGCTCCAGGCAAGAATCCTGGCTGTGGAAAGATACCTAAAGGATCAACAGCTCCTGGGG
ATTTGGGGTTGCTCTGGAAAACTCATTTGCACCACTGCTGTGCCTTGGAATGCTAGTTGGAGTAATAAAT
CTCTGGAACAGATTTGGAATCACACGACCTGGATGGAGTGGGACAGAGAAATTAACAATTACACAAGCTT
AATACACTCCTTAATTGAAGAATCGCAAAACCAGCAAGAAAAGAATGAACAAGAATTATTGGAATTAGAT
AAATGGGCAAGTTTGTGGAATTGGTTTAACATAACAAATTGGCTGTGGTATATAAAATTATTCATAATGA
TAGTAGGAGGCTTGGTAGGTTTAAGAATAGTTTTTGCTGTACTTTCTATAGTGAATAGAGTTAGGCAGGG
ATATTCACCATTATCGTTTCAGACCCACCTCCCAACCCCGAGGGGACCCGACAGGCCCGAAGGAATAGAA
GAAGAAGGTGGAGAGAGAGACAGAGACAGATCCATTCGATTAGTGAACGGATCGGCACTGCGTGCGCCAA
TTCTGCAGACAAATGGCAGTATTCATCCACAATTTTAAAAGAAAAGGGGGGATTGGGGGGTACAGTGCAG
GGGAAAGAATAGTAGACATAATAGCAACAGACATACAAACTAAAGAATTACAAAAACAAATTACAAAAAT
TCAAAATTTTCGGGTTTATTACAGGGACAGCAGAGATCCAGTTTGGTTAATTAAGGTACCGAGGGCCTAT
TTCCCATGATTCCTTCATATTTGCATATACGATACAAGGCTGTTAGAGAGATAATTAGAATTAATTTGAC
TGTAAACACAAAGATATTAGTACAAAATACGTGACGTAGAAAGTAATAATTTCTTGGGTAGTTTGCAGTT
TTAAAATTATGTTTTAAAATGGACTATCATATGCTTACCGTAACTTGAAAGTATTTCGATTTCTTGGCTT
TATATATCTTGTGGAAAGGACGAAACACCGGTGATAAGTGGAATGCCATGGTTTAAGAGCTATGCTGGAA
ACAGCATAGCAAGTTTAAATAAGGCTAGTCCGTTATCAACTTGAAAAAGTGGCACCGAGTCGGTGCTTTT
TTTCCTGCAGCCCGGGGGATCCACTAGTTCTAGAGCGGCCGCCACCGCGGTGGAGCTCCAGCTTTTGTTC
CCTTTAGTGAGGGTTAATTGCGCGCGAATTCGCTAGCTAGGTCTTGAAAGGAGTGGGAATTGGCTCCGGT
GCCCGTCAGTGGGCAGAGCGCACATCGCCCACAGTCCCCGAGAAGTTGGGGGGAGGGGTCGGCAATTGAT
CCGGTGCCTAGAGAAGGTGGCGCGGGGTAAACTGGGAAAGTGATGTCGTGTACTGGCTCCGCCTTTTTCC
CGAGGGTGGGGGAGAACCGTATATAAGTGCAGTAGTCGCCGTGAACGTTCTTTTTCGCAACGGGTTTGCC
GCCAGAACACAGGACCGGTTCTAGAGCGCTCTCGAGAGAACCATGCAGATGGAGCTCGAAATCAGGCCGC
TGTTCCTCGTGCCGGACACTAATGGTTTTATAGATCACTTGGCGTCCTTGGCTAGACTTCTGGAAAGCCG
AAAGTATATATTGGTAGTGCCGTTGATTGTAATTAACGAATTGGATGGGTTGGCGAAAGGACAAGAGACT
GATCACAGAGCAGGAGGCTACGCGAGGGTCGTCCAAGAGAAGGCGCGAAAAAGCATCGAGTTCCTGGAGC
AGCGATTTGAGAGCAGGGACTCATGCCTGAGAGCCCTCACGTCACGGGGGAACGAGCTGGAGTCCATCGC
TTTCCGAAGTGAAGACATTACGGGCCAACTTGGGAATAATGATGACCTCATCTTGTCCTGCTGCCTGCAC
TACTGCAAGGACAAGGCTAAGGACTTCATGCCTGCCTCCAAGGAGGAGCCTATCCGATTGTTGAGGGAAG
TAGTACTTTTGACGGACGACCGCAACCTCCGGGTAAAGGCGCTGACTCGAAATGTCCCAGTAAGGGATAT
ACCGGCGTTCCTTACATGGGCTCAAGTAGGGAGTGGAAGTGAGACACCGGGAACCTCAGAGAGCGCCACG
CCAGAAAGCGACAAGAAGTACAGCATCGGCCTGGCCATCGGCACCAACTCTGTGGGCTGGGCCGTGATCA
CCGACGAGTACAAGGTGCCCAGCAAGAAATTCAAGGTGCTGGGCAACACCGACCGGCACAGCATCAAGAA
GAACCTGATCGGCGCCCTGCTGTTCGACAGCGGAGAAACAGCCGAGGCCACCCGGCTGAAGAGAACCGCC
AGAAGAAGATACACCAGACGGAAGAACCGGATCTGCTATCTGCAAGAGATCTTCAGCAACGAGATGGCCA
AGGTGGACGACAGCTTCTTCCACAGACTGGAAGAGTCCTTCCTGGTGGAAGAGGATAAGAAGCACGAGCG
GCACCCCATCTTCGGCAACATCGTGGACGAGGTGGCCTACCACGAGAAGTACCCCACCATCTACCACCTG
AGAAAGAAACTGGTGGACAGCACCGACAAGGCCGACCTGCGGCTGATCTATCTGGCCCTGGCCCACATGA
TCAAGTTCCGGGGCCACTTCCTGATCGAGGGCGACCTGAACCCCGACAACAGCGACGTGGACAAGCTGTT
CATCCAGCTGGTGCAGACCTACAACCAGCTGTTCGAGGAAAACCCCATCAACGCCAGCGGCGTGGACGCC
AAGGCCATCCTGTCTGCCAGACTGAGCAAGAGCAGACGGCTGGAAAATCTGATCGCCCAGCTGCCCGGCG
AGAAGAAGAATGGCCTGTTCGGCAACCTGATTGCCCTGAGCCTGGGCCTGACCCCCAACTTCAAGAGCAA
CTTCGACCTGGCCGAGGATGCCAAACTGCAGCTGAGCAAGGACACCTACGACGACGACCTGGACAACCTG
CTGGCCCAGATCGGCGACCAGTACGCCGACCTGTTTCTGGCCGCCAAGAACCTGTCCGACGCCATCCTGC
TGAGCGACATCCTGAGAGTGAACACCGAGATCACCAAGGCCCCCCTGAGCGCCTCTATGATCAAGAGATA
CGACGAGCACCACCAGGACCTGACCCTGCTGAAAGCTCTCGTGCGGCAGCAGCTGCCTGAGAAGTACAAA
GAGATTTTCTTCGACCAGAGCAAGAACGGCTACGCCGGCTACATCGATGGCGGAGCCAGCCAGGAAGAGT
TCTACAAGTTCATCAAGCCCATCCTGGAAAAGATGGACGGCACCGAGGAACTGCTCGTGAAGCTGAACAG
AGAGGACCTGCTGCGGAAGCAGCGGACCTTCGACAACGGCAGCATCCCCCACCAGATCCACCTGGGAGAG
CTGCACGCCATTCTGCGGCGGCAGGAAGATTTTTACCCATTCCTGAAGGACAACCGGGAAAAGATCGAGA
AGATCCTGACCTTCCGCATCCCCTACTACGTGGGCCCTCTGGCCAGGGGAAACAGCAGATTCGCCTGGAT
GACCAGAAAGAGCGAGGAAACCATCACCCCCTGGAACTTCGAGGAAGTGGTGGACAAGGGCGCCAGCGCC
CAGAGCTTCATCGAGCGGATGACCAACTTCGATAAGAACCTGCCCAACGAGAAGGTGCTGCCCAAGCACA
GCCTGCTGTACGAGTACTTCACCGTGTACAACGAGCTGACCAAAGTGAAATACGTGACCGAGGGAATGAG
AAAGCCCGCCTTCCTGAGCGGCGAGCAGAAAAAAGCCATCGTGGACCTGCTGTTCAAGACCAACCGGAAA
GTGACCGTGAAGCAGCTGAAAGAGGACTACTTCAAGAAAATCGAGTGCTTCGACTCCGTGGAAATCTCCG
GCGTGGAAGATCGGTTCAACGCCTCCCTGGGCACATACCACGATCTGCTGAAAATTATCAAGGACAAGGA
CTTCCTGGACAATGAGGAAAACGAGGACATTCTGGAAGATATCGTGCTGACCCTGACACTGTTTGAGGAC
AGAGAGATGATCGAGGAACGGCTGAAAACCTATGCCCACCTGTTCGACGACAAAGTGATGAAGCAGCTGA
AGCGGCGGAGATACACCGGCTGGGGCAGGCTGAGCCGGAAGCTGATCAACGGCATCCGGGACAAGCAGTC
CGGCAAGACAATCCTGGATTTCCTGAAGTCCGACGGCTTCGCCAACAGAAACTTCATGCAGCTGATCCAC
GACGACAGCCTGACCTTTAAAGAGGACATCCAGAAAGCCCAGGTGTCCGGCCAGGGCGATAGCCTGCACG
AGCACATTGCCAATCTGGCCGGCAGCCCCGCCATTAAGAAGGGCATCCTGCAGACAGTGAAGGTGGTGGA
CGAGCTCGTGAAAGTGATGGGCCGGCACAAGCCCGAGAACATCGTGATCGAAATGGCCAGAGAGAACCAG
ACCACCCAGAAGGGACAGAAGAACAGCCGCGAGAGAATGAAGCGGATCGAAGAGGGCATCAAAGAGCTGG
GCAGCCAGATCCTGAAAGAACACCCCGTGGAAAACACCCAGCTGCAGAACGAGAAGCTGTACCTGTACTA
CCTGCAGAATGGGCGGGATATGTACGTGGACCAGGAACTGGACATCAACCGGCTGTCCGACTACGATGTG
GACGCTATCGTGCCTCAGAGCTTTCTGAAGGACGACTCCATCGATAACAAAGTGCTGACTCGGAGCGACA
AGAACCGGGGCAAGAGCGACAACGTGCCCTCCGAAGAGGTCGTGAAGAAGATGAAGAACTACTGGCGCCA
GCTGCTGAATGCCAAGCTGATTACCCAGAGGAAGTTCGACAATCTGACCAAGGCCGAGAGAGGCGGCCTG
AGCGAACTGGATAAGGCCGGCTTCATCAAGAGACAGCTGGTGGAAACCCGGCAGATCACAAAGCACGTGG
CACAGATCCTGGACTCCCGGATGAACACTAAGTACGACGAGAACGACAAACTGATCCGGGAAGTGAAAGT
GATCACCCTGAAGTCCAAGCTGGTGTCCGATTTCCGGAAGGATTTCCAGTTTTACAAAGTGCGCGAGATC
AACAACTACCACCACGCCCACGACGCCTACCTGAACGCCGTCGTGGGAACCGCCCTGATCAAAAAGTACC
CTAAGCTGGAAAGCGAGTTCGTGTACGGCGACTACAAGGTGTACGACGTGCGGAAGATGATCGCCAAGAG
CGAGCAGGAAATCGGCAAGGCTACCGCCAAGTACTTCTTCTACAGCAACATCATGAACTTTTTCAAGACC
GAGATTACCCTGGCCAACGGCGAGATCCGGAAGCGGCCTCTGATCGAGACAAACGGCGAAACAGGCGAGA
TCGTGTGGGATAAGGGCCGGGACTTTGCCACCGTGCGGAAAGTGCTGTCTATGCCCCAAGTGAATATCGT
GAAAAAGACCGAGGTGCAGACAGGCGGCTTCAGCAAAGAGTCTATCCTGCCCAAGAGGAACAGCGACAAG
CTGATCGCCAGAAAGAAGGACTGGGACCCTAAGAAGTACGGCGGCTTCGACAGCCCCACCGTGGCCTATT
CTGTGCTGGTGGTGGCCAAAGTGGAAAAGGGCAAGTCCAAGAAACTGAAGAGTGTGAAAGAGCTGCTGGG
GATCACCATCATGGAAAGAAGCAGCTTCGAGAAGAATCCCATCGACTTTCTGGAAGCCAAGGGCTACAAA
GAAGTGAAAAAGGACCTGATCATCAAGCTGCCTAAGTACTCCCTGTTCGAGCTGGAAAACGGCCGGAAGA
GAATGCTGGCCTCTGCCGGCGAACTGCAGAAGGGAAACGAACTGGCCCTGCCCTCCAAATATGTGAACTT
CCTGTACCTGGCCAGCCACTATGAGAAGCTGAAGGGCTCCCCCGAGGATAATGAGCAGAAACAGCTGTTT
GTGGAACAGCACAAACACTACCTGGACGAGATCATCGAGCAGATCAGCGAGTTCTCCAAGAGAGTGATCC
TGGCCGACGCTAATCTGGACAAGGTGCTGAGCGCCTACAACAAGCACAGAGACAAGCCTATCAGAGAGCA
GGCCGAGAATATCATCCACCTGTTTACCCTGACCAATCTGGGAGCCCCTGCCGCCTTCAAGTACTTTGAC
ACCACCATCGACCGGAAGAGGTACACCAGCACCAAAGAGGTGCTGGACGCCACCCTGATCCACCAGAGCA
TCACCGGCCTGTACGAGACACGGATCGACCTGTCTCAGCTGGGAGGCGACGCCTATCCCTATGACGTGCC
CGATTATGCCAGCCTGGGCAGCGGCTCCCCCAAGAAAAAACGCAAGGTGGAAGATCCTAAGAAAAAGCGG
AAAGTGGACGTGTTCGAAGGGTCCGGCGCAACAAACTTCTCTCTGCTGAAACAAGCCGGAGATGTCGAAG
AGAATCCTGGACCGACCGAGTACAAGCCCACGGTGCGCCTCGCCACCCGCGACGACGTCCCCAGGGCCGT
ACGCACCCTCGCCGCCGCGTTCGCCGACTACCCCGCCACGCGCCACACCGTCGATCCGGACCGCCACATC
GAGCGGGTCACCGAGCTGCAAGAACTCTTCCTCACGCGCGTCGGGCTCGACATCGGCAAGGTGTGGGTCG
CGGACGACGGCGCCGCGGTGGCGGTCTGGACCACGCCGGAGAGCGTCGAAGCGGGGGCGGTGTTCGCCGA
GATCGGCCCGCGCATGGCCGAGTTGAGCGGTTCCCGGCTGGCCGCGCAGCAACAGATGGAAGGCCTCCTG
GCGCCGCACCGGCCCAAGGAGCCCGCGTGGTTCCTGGCCACCGTCGGAGTCTCGCCCGACCACCAGGGCA
AGGGTCTGGGCAGCGCCGTCGTGCTCCCCGGAGTGGAGGCGGCCGAGCGCGCCGGGGTGCCCGCCTTCCT
GGAGACCTCCGCGCCCCGCAACCTCCCCTTCTACGAGCGGCTCGGCTTCACCGTCACCGCCGACGTCGAG
GTGCCCGAAGGACCGCGCACCTGGTGCATGACCCGCAAGCCCGGTGCCTGAACGCGTTAAGTCGACAATC
AACCTCTGGATTACAAAATTTGTGAAAGATTGACTGGTATTCTTAACTATGTTGCTCCTTTTACGCTATG
TGGATACGCTGCTTTAATGCCTTTGTATCATGCTATTGCTTCCCGTATGGCTTTCATTTTCTCCTCCTTG
TATAAATCCTGGTTGCTGTCTCTTTATGAGGAGTTGTGGCCCGTTGTCAGGCAACGTGGCGTGGTGTGCA
CTGTGTTTGCTGACGCAACCCCCACTGGTTGGGGCATTGCCACCACCTGTCAGCTCCTTTCCGGGACTTT
CGCTTTCCCCCTCCCTATTGCCACGGCGGAACTCATCGCCGCCTGCCTTGCCCGCTGCTGGACAGGGGCT
CGGCTGTTGGGCACTGACAATTCCGTGGTGTTGTCGGGGAAATCATCGTCCTTTCCTTGGCTGCTCGCCT
GTGTTGCCACCTGGATTCTGCGCGGGACGTCCTTCTGCTACGTCCCTTCGGCCCTCAATCCAGCGGACCT
TCCTTCCCGCGGCCTGCTGCCGGCTCTGCGGCCTCTTCCGCGTCTTCGCCTTCGCCCTCAGACGAGTCGG
ATCTCCCTTTGGGCCGCCTCCCCGCGTCGACTTTAAGACCAATGACTTACAAGGCAGCTGTAGATCTTAG
CCACTTTTTAAAAGAAAAGGGGGGACTGGAAGGGCTAATTCACTCCCAACGAAGACAAGATCTGCTTTTT
GCTTGTACTGGGTCTCTCTGGTTAGACCAGATCTGAGCCTGGGAGCTCTCTGGCTAACTAGGGAACCCAC
TGCTTAAGCCTCAATAAAGCTTGCCTTGAGTGCTTCAAGTAGTGTGTGCCCGTCTGTTGTGTGACTCTGG
TAACTAGAGATCCCTCAGACCCTTTTAGTCAGTGTGGAAAATCTCTAGCAGGGCCCGTTTAAACCCGCTG
ATCAGCCTCGACTGTGCCTTCTAGTTGCCAGCCATCTGTTGTTTGCCCCTCCCCCGTGCCTTCCTTGACC
CTGGAAGGTGCCACTCCCACTGTCCTTTCCTAATAAAATGAGGAAATTGCATCGCATTGTCTGAGTAGGT
GTCATTCTATTCTGGGGGGTGGGGTGGGGCAGGACAGCAAGGGGGAGGATTGGGAAGACAATAGCAGGCA
TGCTGGGGATGCGGTGGGCTCTATGGCTTCTGAGGCGGAAAGAACCAGCTGGGGCTCTAGGGGGTATCCC
C
[124 nt withheld, positions 9802-9925]
C
[91 nt withheld, positions 9927-10017]
A
[49 nt withheld, positions 10019-10067]
CCTTTGACGTTGGAGTCCACGTTCTTT
[37 nt withheld, positions 10095-10131]
ACCCTATCTCGGTCTATTCTTTTGATTTATAAGGGATTTTGCCGATTTCGGCCTATTGGTTAAAAAATGA
GCTGATTTAACAAAAATTTAACGCGAATTAATTCTGTGGAATGTGTGTCAGTTAGGGTGTGGAAAGTCCC
CAGGCTCCCCAGCAGGCAGAAGTATGCAAAGCATGCATCTCAATTAGTCAGCAACCAGGTGTGGAAAGTC
CCCAGGCTCCCCAGCAGGCAGAAGTATGCAAAGCATGCATCTCAATTAGTCAGCAACCATAGTCCCGCCC
CTAACTCCGCCCATCCCGCCCCTAACTCCGCCCAGTTCCGCCCATTCTCCGCCCCATGGCTGACTAATTT
TTTTTATTTATGCAGAGGCCGAGGCCGCCTCTGCCTCTGAGCTATTCCAGAAGTAGTGAGGAGGCTTTTT
TGGAGGCCTAGGCTTTTGCAAAAAGCTCCCGGGAGCTTGTATATCCATTTTCGGATCTGATCAGCACGTG
TTGACAATTAATCATCGGCATAGTATATCGGCATAGTATAATACGACAAGGTGAGGAACTAAACCATGGC
CAAGTTGACCAGTGCCGTTCCGGTGCTCACCGCGCGCGACGTCGCCGGAGCGGTCGAGTTCTGGACCGAC
CGGCTCGGGTTCTCCCGGGACTTCGTGGAGGACGACTTCGCCGGTGTGGTCCGGGACGACGTGACCCTGT
TCATCAGCGCGGTCCAGGACCAGGTGGTGCCGGACAACACCCTGGCCTGGGTGTGGGTGCGCGGCCTGGA
CGAGCTGTACGCCGAGTGGTCGGAGGTCGTGTCCACGAACTTCCGGGACGCCTCCGGGCCGGCCATGACC
GAGATCGGCGAGCAGCCGTGGGGGCGGGAGTTCGCCCTGCGCGACCCGGCCGGCAACTGCGTGCACTTCG
TGGCCGAGGAGCAGGACTGACACGTGCTACGAGATTTCGATTCCACCGCCGCCTTCTATGAAAGGTTGGG
CTTCGGAATCGTTTTCCGGGACGCCGGCTGGATGATCCTCCAGCGCGGGGATCTCATGCTGGAGTTCTTC
GCCCACCCCAACTTGTTTATTGCAGCTTATAATGGTTACAAATAAAGCAATAGCATCACAAATTTCACAA
ATAAAGCATTTTTTTCACTGCATTCTAGTTGTGGTTTGTCCAAACTCATCAATGTATCTTATCATGTCTG
TATACCGTCGACCTCTAGCTAGAGCTTGGCGTAATCATGGTCATAGCTGTTTCCTGTGTGAAATTGTTAT
CCGCTCACAATTCCACACAACATACGAGCCGGAAGCATAAAGTGTAAAGCCTGGGGTGCCTAATGAGTGA
GCTAACTCACATTAATTGCGTTGCGCTCACTGCCCGCTTTCCAGTCGGGAAACCTGTCGTGCCAGCTGCA
TTAATGAATCGGCCAACGCGCGGGGAGAGGCGGTTTGCGTATTGGGCGCTCTTCCGCTTCCTCGCTCACT
GACTCGCTGCGCTCGGTCGTTCGGCTGCGGCGAGCGGTATCAGCTCACTCAAAGGCGGTAATACGGTTAT
CCACAGAATCAGGGGATAACGCAGGAAAGAACATGTGAGCAAAAGGCCAGCAAAAGGCCAGGAACCGTAA
AAAGGCCGCGTTGCTGGCGTTTTTCCATAGGCTCCGCCCCCCTGACGAGCATCACAAAAATCGACGCTCA
AGTCAGAGGTGGCGAAACCCGACAGGACTATAAAGATACCAGGCGTTTCCCCCTGGAAGCTCCCTCGTGC
GCTCTCCTGTTCCGACCCTGCCGCTTACCGGATACCTGTCCGCCTTTCTCCCTTCGGGAAGCGTGGCGCT
TTCTCATAGCTCACGCTGTAGGTATCTCAGTTCGGTGTAGGTCGTTCGCTCCAAGCTGGGCTGTGTGCAC
GAACCCCCCGTTCAGCCCGACCGCTGCGCCTTATCCGGTAACTATCGTCTTGAGTCCAACCCGGTAAGAC
ACGACTTATCGCCACTGGCAGCAGCCACTGGTAACAGGATTAGCAGAGCGAGGTATGTAGGCGGTGCTAC
AGAGTTCTTGAAGTGGTGGCCTAACTACGGCTACACTAGAAGAACAGTATTTGGTATCTGCGCTCTGCTG
AAGCCAGTTACCTTCGGAAAAAGAGTTGGTAGCTCTTGATCCGGCAAACAAACCACCGCTGGTAGCGGTG
GTTTTTTTGTTTGCAAGCAGCAGATTACGCGCAGAAAAAAAGGATCTCAAGAAGATCCTTTGATCTTTTC
TACGGGGTCTGACGCTCAGTGGAACGAAAACTCACGTTAAGGGATTTTGGTCATGAGATTATCAAAAAGG
ATCTTCACCTAGATCCTTTTAAATTAAAAATGAAGTTTTAAATCAATCTAAAGTATATATGAGTAAACTT
GGTCTGACAGTTACCAATGCTTAATCAGTGAGGCACCTATCTCAGCGATCTGTCTATTTCGTTCATCCAT
AGTTGCCTGACTCCCCGTCGTGTAGATAACTACGATACGGGAGGGCTTACCATCTGGCCCCAGTGCTGCA
ATGATACCGCGAGACCCACGCTCACCGGCTCCAGATTTATCAGCAATAAACCAGCCAGCCGGAAGGGCCG
AGCGCAGAAGTGGTCCTGCAACTTTATCCGCCTCCATCCAGTCTATTAATTGTTGCCGGGAAGCTAGAGT
AAGTAGTTCGCCAGTTAATAGTTTGCGCAACGTTGTTGCCATTGCTACAGGCATCGTGGTGTCACGCTCG
TCGTTTGGTATGGCTTCATTCAGCTCCGGTTCCCAACGATCAAGGCGAGTTACATGATCCCCCATGTTGT
GCAAAAAAGCGGTTAGCTCCTTCGGTCCTCCGATCGTTGTCAGAAGTAAGTTGGCCGCAGTGTTATCACT
CATGGTTATGGCAGCACTGCATAATTCTCTTACTGTCATGCCATCCGTAAGATGCTTTTCTGTGACTGGT
GAGTACTCAACCAAGTCATTCTGAGAATAGTGTATGCGGCGACCGAGTTGCTCTTGCCCGGCGTCAATAC
GGGATAATACCGCGCCACATAGCAGAACTTTAAAAGTGCTCATCATTGGAAAACGTTCTTCGGGGCGAAA
ACTCTCAAGGATCTTACCGCTGTTGAGATCCAGTTCGATGTAACCCACTCGTGCACCCAACTGATCTTCA
GCATCTTTTACTTTCACCAGCGTTTCTGGGTGAGCAAAAACAGGAAGGCAAAATGCCGCAAAAAAGGGAA
TAAGGGCGACACGGAAATGTTGAATACTCATACTCTTCCTTTTTCAATATTATTGAAGCATTTATCAGGG
TTATTGTCTCATGAGCGGATACATATTTGAATGTATTTAGAAAAATAAACAAATAGGGGTTCCGCGCACA
TTTCCCCGAAAAGTGCCACCTGACGTCGACGGATCGGGAGATCTCCCGATCCCCTATGGTGCACTCTCAG
TACAATCTGCTCTGATGCCGCATAGTTAAGCCAGTATCTGCTCCCTGCTTGTGTGTTGGAGGTCGCTGAG
TAGTGCGCGAGCAAAATTTAAGCTACAACAAGGCAAGGCTTGACCGACAATTGCATGAAGAATCTGCTTA
GGGTTAGGCGTTTTGCGCTGCTTCGCGATGTACGGGCCAGATATACGCGTT
Features (pLannotate 1.2.2; 36 found; start..end, strand, type, name):
      1..380     +  enhancer       CMV enhancer: human cytomegalovirus immediate early enhancer
    381..580     +  promoter       CMV promoter: human cytomegalovirus (CMV) immediate early promoter
    598..778     +  LTR            5' LTR (truncated): truncated 5' long terminal repeat (LTR) from HIV-1
    825..950     +  misc_feature   HIV-1 Ψ: packaging signal of human immunodeficiency virus type 1
    934..1297    +  CDS            HIV-1 gag (fragment): gag protein from human immunodeficiency virus 1; gag
   1443..1676    +  misc_feature   RRE: The Rev response element (RRE) of HIV-1 allows for Rev-dependent mRNA export from the nucleus to the cytoplasm.
   2053..2153    +  CDS            Rev (fragment): human immunodeficiency virus 1 (HIV-1) Rev protein; rev; enhances nuclear export of unspliced and incompletely spliced viral mRNAs
   2203..2320    +  misc_feature   cPPT/CTS: central polypurine tract and central termination sequence of HIV-1
   2371..2611    +  promoter       U6 promoter: RNA polymerase III promoter for human U6 snRNA
   2659..2726    +  misc_RNA       tracrRNA (fragment): trans-activating CRISPR RNA for the Streptococcus pyogenes CRISPR/Cas9 system
   2732..2788    -  misc_feature   MCS (fragment): pBluescript multiple cloning site
   2801..2819    -  promoter       T3 promoter: promoter for bacteriophage T3 RNA polymerase
   2837..2855    +  CDS            small t antigen (fragment): SV40 (simian virus 40) small t antigen
   2881..3092    +  promoter       EF-1α core promoter: core promoter for human elongation factor EF-1α
   3084..3671    +  CDS            SMG6 (fragment): EST1A_HUMAN - Also known as C17orf31, EST1A, KIAA0732. Experimental evidence at protein level: Swiss-Prot protein existence level 1. Plays a role in nonsense-mediated mRNA decay (PubMed:18974281, PubMed:19060897, PubMed:20930030, PubMed:17053788). Is thought to provide a link to the mRNA degradation machinery as it has endonuclease activity required to initiate NMD, and to serve as an adapter for UPF1 to protein phosphatase 2A (PP2A), thereby triggering UPF1 dephosphorylation (PubMed:18974281, PubMed:19060897, PubMed:20930030, PubMed:17053788). Degrades single-stranded RNA (ssRNA), but not ssD
   3720..7820    +  CDS            Cas9: Cas9 (Csn1) endonuclease from the Streptococcus pyogenes Type II CRISPR/Cas system generates RNA-guided double strand breaks in DNA
   7994..8591    +  CDS            PuroR (fragment): puromycin N-acetyltransferase; pac from Streptomyces; confers resistance to puromycin
   8607..9195    +  misc_feature   WPRE: woodchuck hepatitis virus posttranscriptional regulatory element
   9246..9265    +  misc_feature   cPPT/CTS (fragment): central polypurine tract and central termination sequence of HIV-1
   9267..9500    +  LTR            3' LTR (ΔU3): self-inactivating 3' long terminal repeat (LTR) from HIV-1
   9532..9756    +  polyA_signal   bGH poly(A) signal: bovine growth hormone polyadenylation signal
   9760..9781    +  promoter       SV40 promoter (fragment): SV40 enhancer and early promoter
   9802..10230   +  rep_origin     f1 ori (sequence partly withheld): f1 bacteriophage origin of replication; arrow indicates direction of (+) strand synthesis
  10244..10573   +  promoter       SV40 promoter: SV40 enhancer and early promoter
  10621..10668   +  promoter       EM7 promoter: synthetic bacterial promoter&nbsp
  10687..11061   +  CDS            BleoR: antibiotic-binding protein; Sh ble from Streptoalloteichus hindustanus; confers resistance to bleomycin, phleomycin, and Zeocin™
  11071..11196   +  CDS            ble (fragment): BLE_KLEPN - Experimental evidence at protein level: Swiss-Prot protein existence level 1. Binding protein with a strong affinity to the bleomycin family of antibiotics. Binds to CL990; an antimitotic-antibiotic compound. From Klebsiella pneumoniae.
  11191..11312   +  polyA_signal   SV40 poly(A) signal: SV40 polyadenylation signal
  11383..11405   -  protein_bind   lac operator (fragment): The lac repressor binds to the lac operator to inhibit transcription in E. coli. This inhibition can be relieved by adding lactose or isopropyl-β-D-thiogalactopyranoside (IPTG). lac repressor encoded by lacI
  11409..11439   -  promoter       lac promoter: promoter for the E. coli lac operon
  11454..11475   -  protein_bind   CAP binding site: CAP binding activates transcription in the presence of cAMP. E. coli catabolite activator protein
  11488..11580   -  CDS            lacI (fragment): lac repressor; lacI; The lac repressor binds to the lac operator to inhibit transcription in E. coli. This inhibition can be relieved by adding lactose or isopropyl-β-D-thiogalactopyranoside (IPTG).
  11763..12351   -  rep_origin     ori: high-copy-number ColE1/pMB1/pBR322/pUC origin of replication
  12522..13382   -  CDS            AmpR: β-lactamase; bla; confers resistance to ampicillin, carbenicillin, and related antibiotics
  13383..13487   -  promoter       AmpR promoter: bla
  13546..13598   -  misc_feature   bom (fragment): basis of mobility region from pBR322
