[The description below was written by a language model from this plasmid's Addgene catalogue record and pLannotate feature annotations shown in this document.]
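Description:
LentiRCas9-Lambda2 is a lentiviral transfer plasmid of about 13.8 kb, derived from LentiCRISPR v2, that delivers an RNA-targeting Cas9 system together with a non-targeting control guide. It is propagated in E. coli through a high-copy ColE1/pUC origin with ampicillin selection, and the backbone also carries an f1 origin and an SV40/EM7-driven bleomycin (Zeocin) resistance cassette outside the viral region. The packaged genome is of the third-generation type. A CMV enhancer/promoter fused to a truncated HIV-1 5' LTR drives genomic RNA production in packaging cells, followed by the Ψ packaging signal, RRE and cPPT/CTS. The genome ends in a WPRE and a self-inactivating ΔU3 3' LTR, so the integrated provirus lacks LTR promoter activity.

Two expression units sit between the LTRs. A human U6 Pol III promoter drives an sgRNA described as non-targeting, built on a modified scaffold, which the annotation detects as a partial tracrRNA match. Downstream is a fusion of a SMG6 fragment to S. pyogenes Cas9. The SMG6 fragment corresponds to the PIN endoribonuclease domain, which degrades single-stranded RNA. The record describes the Cas9 as nuclease-dead dCas9, although the annotation labels it simply Cas9. A puromycin resistance coding sequence follows the fusion for selecting transduced mammalian cells; how it is linked to the fusion is not annotated. The catalogue's purpose line calls PIN-dCas9 CMV-driven, but the insert name says EFS and the feature table places an EF-1α core promoter immediately upstream of the fusion, so EFS appears to be the actual promoter.

In the associated study on eliminating toxic microsatellite repeat expansion RNAs with RNA-targeting Cas9, this plasmid evidently serves as the non-targeting guide control.
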