Addgene plasmid #104184: LentiRCas9-Lambda2
Purpose: Lentiviral transfer vector that carries U6-driven non-targeting sgRNA using a modified scaffold (Chen et al. Cell 2013) and CMV-driven PIN-dCas9. Derived from LentiCRISPR v2 (Zhang lab)
Depositing lab: Eugene Yeo. Depositing organization: University of California, San Diego (UCSD). Publication: Elimination of Toxic Microsatellite Repeat Expansion RNA by RNA-Targeting Cas9. Batra R, Nelles DA, Pirie E, Blue SM, Marina RJ, Wang H, Chaim IA, Thomas JD, Zhang N, Nguyen V, Aigner S, Markmiller S, Xia G, Corbett KD, Swanson MS, Yeo GW. Cell. 2017 Aug 24;170(5):899-912.e10. doi: 10.1016/j.cell.2017.07.010. Epub 2017 Aug 10. PubMed 28803727.
Backbone
  Vector backbone: LentiCRISPR v2
  Vector type: Lentiviral, CRISPR
Growth in bacteria
  Bacterial resistance: Ampicillin, 100 μg/mL
  Growth temperature: 37°C
  Growth strain: NEB Stable
  Copy number: Unknown
Gene/Insert
  Gene/Insert name: U6-sgRNA, EFS-PIN-dCas9
  Cloning method: Gibson Cloning
  Sequencing primers: 5′ LKO1.5; 3′ T3
Terms and licenses: Academic/Nonprofit Terms; Industry Terms: Not Available to Industry
How to cite: LentiRCas9-Lambda2 was a gift from Eugene Yeo (Addgene plasmid # 104184 ; http://n2t.net/addgene:104184 ; RRID:Addgene_104184)
